>Addgene plasmid #163475 | AiP1038-pAAV-mscRE16-minBGpromoter-FlpO-WPRE-hGHpA | addgene full sequence | sequence record 325788 | Addgene NGS Result
CCTGCAGGCAGCTGCGCGCTCGCTCGCTCACTGAGGCCGCCCGGGCGTCGGGCGACCTTTGGTCGCCCGG
CCTCAGTGAGCGAGCGAGCGCGCAGAGAGGGAGTGGCCAACTCCATCACTAGGGGTTCCTGCGGCCGCAC
GCGTAGGGTGCAGGAGAAATGTGACCTCAAAGTCTTGTTCTATAACTGTTGGACCTTAGGAGAGATCTGT
GCTCAGCAATTTACCAGGACACCCCCACCCCACATGTCTTGACCACTGTCTGGATAACTGGTATGCAGGA
CCACACTAGGCTTACTCACAGTGTAAACTCTCATAACCATCACTGGAGCCCATCCTGCCTGGTAGACAAG
GATTCAACCATGACTCATTGTACTTTAGTGGTGCCATGCTTAGTCATCAGGTGCCCTGTGCTCTGACAGC
CGAGGGTCAGAGCTGGAATCACACTCTTGTTGTCTTTTAATCTCTCCCTCCCTTTCTTCCTTCTTTCTTC
ACTCTGTTGTGATTGCTCATGGAACAGATCCTAGCTGGTCTCCCTGGCAACCTACATGATTTGAGCCCAA
CAGATGGATAATGGGGACATCGACTTCCAATGTCATTCAACAGAATCATTGCCAAGGGAGTCTGATGAGC
AGGCAACTGAGATGACACCCTTATCAATATAGCTTCATTTTGGCAATCTGGAGTAGGTGTTTCAAAAGGA
GAGCCCCCACTGATGCCAGCAATACAGAACGTTCATGGGCAAGGAGCTCGGGCTGGGCATAAAAGTCAGG
GCAGAGCCATCTATTGCTTACATTTGCTTCTGGCGTGGCCACCATGGCTCCTAAGAAGAAGAGGAAGGTG
ATGAGCCAGTTCGACATCCTGTGCAAGACCCCCCCCAAGGTGCTGGTGCGGCAGTTCGTGGAGAGATTCG
AGAGGCCCAGCGGCGAGAAGATCGCCAGCTGTGCCGCCGAGCTGACCTACCTGTGCTGGATGATCACCCA
CAACGGCACCGCCATCAAGAGGGCCACCTTCATGAGCTACAACACCATCATCAGCAACAGCCTGAGCTTC
GACATCGTGAACAAGAGCCTGCAGTTCAAGTACAAGACCCAGAAGGCCACCATCCTGGAGGCCAGCCTGA
AGAAGCTGATCCCCGCCTGGGAGTTCACCATCATCCCTTACAACGGCCAGAAGCACCAGAGCGACATCAC
CGACATCGTGTCCAGCCTGCAGCTGCAGTTCGAGAGCAGCGAGGAGGCCGACAAGGGCAACAGCCACAGC
AAGAAGATGCTGAAGGCCCTGCTGTCCGAGGGCGAGAGCATCTGGGAGATCACCGAGAAGATCCTGAACA
GCTTCGAGTACACCAGCAGGTTCACCAAGACCAAGACCCTGTACCAGTTCCTGTTCCTGGCCACATTCAT
CAACTGCGGCAGGTTCAGCGACATCAAGAACGTGGACCCCAAGAGCTTCAAGCTGGTGCAGAACAAGTAC
CTGGGCGTGATCATTCAGTGCCTGGTGACCGAGACCAAGACAAGCGTGTCCAGGCACATCTACTTTTTCA
GCGCCAGAGGCAGGATCGACCCCCTGGTGTACCTGGACGAGTTCCTGAGGAACAGCGAGCCCGTGCTGAA
GAGAGTGAACAGGACCGGCAACAGCAGCAGCAACAAGCAGGAGTACCAGCTGCTGAAGGACAACCTGGTG
CGCAGCTACAACAAGGCCCTGAAGAAGAACGCCCCCTACCCCATCTTCGCTATCAAGAACGGCCCTAAGA
GCCACATCGGCAGGCACCTGATGACCAGCTTTCTGAGCATGAAGGGCCTGACCGAGCTGACAAACGTGGT
GGGCAACTGGAGCGACAAGAGGGCCTCCGCCGTGGCCAGGACCACCTACACCCACCAGATCACCGCCATC
CCCGACCACTACTTCGCCCTGGTGTCCAGGTACTACGCCTACGACCCCATCAGCAAGGAGATGATCGCCC
TGAAGGACGAGACCAACCCCATCGAGGAGTGGCAGCACATCGAGCAGCTGAAGGGCAGCGCCGAGGGCAG
CATCAGATACCCCGCCTGGAACGGCATCATCAGCCAGGAGGTGCTGGACTACCTGAGCAGCTACATCAAC
AGGCGGATCTGAGAATTCGATATCAAGCTTATCGATAATCAACCTCTGGATTACAAAATTTGTGAAAGAT
TGACTGGTATTCTTAACTATGTTGCTCCTTTTACGCTATGTGGATACGCTGCTTTAATGCCTTTGTATCA
TGCTATTGCTTCCCGTATGGCTTTCATTTTCTCCTCCTTGTATAAATCCTGGTTGCTGTCTCTTTATGAG
GAGTTGTGGCCCGTTGTCAGGCAACGTGGCGTGGTGTGCACTGTGTTTGCTGACGCAACCCCCACTGGTT
GGGGCATTGCCACCACCTGTCAGCTCCTTTCCGGGACTTTCGCTTTCCCCCTCCCTATTGCCACGGCGGA
ACTCATCGCCGCCTGCCTTGCCCGCTGCTGGACAGGGGCTCGGCTGTTGGGCACTGACAATTCCGTGGTG
TTGTCGGGGAAATCATCGTCCTTTCCTTGGCTGCTCGCCTATGTTGCCACCTGGATTCTGCGCGGGACGT
CCTTCTGCTACGTCCCTTCGGCCCTCAATCCAGCGGACCTTCCTTCCCGCGGCCTGCTGCCGGCTCTGCG
GCCTCTTCCGCGTCTTCGCCTTCGCCCTCAGACGAGTCGGATCTCCCTTTGGGCCGCCTCCCCGCATCGA
TACCGAGCGCTGCTCGAGAGATCTACGGGTGGCATCCCTGTGACCCCTCCCCAGTGCCTCTCCTGGCCCT
GGAAGTTGCCACTCCAGTGCCCACCAGCCTTGTCCTAATAAAATTAAGTTGCATCATTTTGTCTGACTAG
GTGTCCTTCTATAATATTATGGGGTGGAGGGGGGTGGTATGGAGCAAGGGGCAAGTTGGGAAGACAACCT
GTAGGGCCTGCGGGGTCTATTGGGAACCAAGCTGGAGTGCAGTGGCACAATCTTGGCTCACTGCAATCTC
CGCCTCCTGGGTTCAAGCGATTCTCCTGCCTCAGCCTCCCGAGTTGTTGGGATTCCAGGCATGCATGACC
AGGCTCAGCTAATTTTTGTTTTTTTGGTAGAGACGGGGTTTCACCATATTGGCCAGGCTGGTCTCCAACT
CCTAATCTCAGGTGATCTACCCACCTTGGCCTCCCAAATTGCTGGGATTACAGGCGTGAACCACTGCTCC
CTTCCCTGTCCTTCTGATTTTGTAGGTAACCACGTGCGGACCGAGCGGCCGCAGGAACCCCTAGTGATGG
AGTTGGCCACTCCCTCTCTGCGCGCTCGCTCGCTCACTGAGGCCGGGCGACCAAAGGTCGCCCGACGCCC
GGGCTTTGCCCGGGCGGCCTCAGTGAGCGAGCGAGCGCGCAGCTGCCTGCAGGGGCGCCTGATGCGGTAT
TTTCTCCTTACGCATCTGTGCGGTATTTCACACCGCATA
[95 nt withheld, positions 3470-3564]
T
[46 nt withheld, positions 3566-3611]
C
[141 nt withheld, positions 3613-3753]
CCTTTGACGTTGGAGTCCACGTTCTTT
[37 nt withheld, positions 3781-3817]
ACTCTATCTCGGGCTATTCTTTTGATTTATAAGGGATTTTGCCGATTTCGGTCTATTGGTTAAAAAATGA
GCTGATTTAACAAAAATTTAACGCGAATTTTAACAAAATATTAACGTTTACAATTTTATGGTGCACTCTC
AGTACAATCTGCTCTGATGCCGCATAGTTAAGCCAGCCCCGACACCCGCCAACACCCGCTGACGCGCCCT
GACGGGCTTGTCTGCTCCCGGCATCCGCTTACAGACAAGCTGTGACCGTCTCCGGGAGCTGCATGTGTCA
GAGGTTTTCACCGTCATCACCGAAACGCGCGAGACGAAAGGGCCTCGTGATACGCCTATTTTTATAGGTT
AATGTCATGATAATAATGGTTTCTTAGACGTCAGGTGGCACTTTTCGGGGAAATGTGCGCGGAACCCCTA
TTTGTTTATTTTTCTAAATACATTCAAATATGTATCCGCTCATGAGACAATAACCCTGATAAATGCTTCA
ATAATATTGAAAAAGGAAGAGTATGAGTATTCAACATTTCCGTGTCGCCCTTATTCCCTTTTTTGCGGCA
TTTTGCCTTCCTGTTTTTGCTCACCCAGAAACGCTGGTGAAAGTAAAAGATGCTGAAGATCAGTTGGGTG
CACGAGTGGGTTACATCGAACTGGATCTCAACAGCGGTAAGATCCTTGAGAGTTTTCGCCCCGAAGAACG
TTTTCCAATGATGAGCACTTTTAAAGTTCTGCTATGTGGCGCGGTATTATCCCGTATTGACGCCGGGCAA
GAGCAACTCGGTCGCCGCATACACTATTCTCAGAATGACTTGGTTGAGTACTCACCAGTCACAGAAAAGC
ATCTTACGGATGGCATGACAGTAAGAGAATTATGCAGTGCTGCCATAACCATGAGTGATAACACTGCGGC
CAACTTACTTCTGACAACGATCGGAGGACCGAAGGAGCTAACCGCTTTTTTGCACAACATGGGGGATCAT
GTAACTCGCCTTGATCGTTGGGAACCGGAGCTGAATGAAGCCATACCAAACGACGAGCGTGACACCACGA
TGCCTGTAGCAATGGCAACAACGTTGCGCAAACTATTAACTGGCGAACTACTTACTCTAGCTTCCCGGCA
ACAATTAATAGACTGGATGGAGGCGGATAAAGTTGCAGGACCACTTCTGCGCTCGGCCCTTCCGGCTGGC
TGGTTTATTGCTGATAAATCTGGAGCCGGTGAGCGTGGGTCTCGCGGTATCATTGCAGCACTGGGGCCAG
ATGGTAAGCCCTCCCGTATCGTAGTTATCTACACGACGGGGAGTCAGGCAACTATGGATGAACGAAATAG
ACAGATCGCTGAGATAGGTGCCTCACTGATTAAGCATTGGTAACTGTCAGACCAAGTTTACTCATATATA
CTTTAGATTGATTTAAAACTTCATTTTTAATTTAAAAGGATCTAGGTGAAGATCCTTTTTGATAATCTCA
TGACCAAAATCCCTTAACGTGAGTTTTCGTTCCACTGAGCGTCAGACCCCGTAGAAAAGATCAAAGGATC
TTCTTGAGATCCTTTTTTTCTGCGCGTAATCTGCTGCTTGCAAACAAAAAAACCACCGCTACCAGCGGTG
GTTTGTTTGCCGGATCAAGAGCTACCAACTCTTTTTCCGAAGGTAACTGGCTTCAGCAGAGCGCAGATAC
CAAATACTGTTCTTCTAGTGTAGCCGTAGTTAGGCCACCACTTCAAGAACTCTGTAGCACCGCCTACATA
CCTCGCTCTGCTAATCCTGTTACCAGTGGCTGCTGCCAGTGGCGATAAGTCGTGTCTTACCGGGTTGGAC
TCAAGACGATAGTTACCGGATAAGGCGCAGCGGTCGGGCTGAACGGGGGGTTCGTGCACACAGCCCAGCT
TGGAGCGAACGACCTACACCGAACTGAGATACCTACAGCGTGAGCTATGAGAAAGCGCCACGCTTCCCGA
AGGGAGAAAGGCGGACAGGTATCCGGTAAGCGGCAGGGTCGGAACAGGAGAGCGCACGAGGGAGCTTCCA
GGGGGAAACGCCTGGTATCTTTATAGTCCTGTCGGGTTTCGCCACCTCTGACTTGAGCGTCGATTTTTGT
GATGCTCGTCAGGGGGGCGGAGCCTATGGAAAAACGCCAGCAACGCGGCCTTTTTACGGTTCCTGGCCTT
TTGCTGGCCTTTTGCTCACATGT
Features (pLannotate 1.2.2; 15 found; start..end, strand, type, name):
     12..39      +  repeat_region  AAV2 ITR (fragment): inverted terminal repeat of adeno-associated virus serotype 2 inverted
     68..95      +  repeat_region  AAV2 ITR (fragment): inverted terminal repeat of adeno-associated virus serotype 2 inverted
    469..489     +  promoter       ADH1 promoter (fragment): S. cerevisiae ADH1; promoter for alcohol dehydrogenase 1
    814..2112    +  CDS            FLPo: nuclear-targeted site-specific recombinase FLPo is a mouse codon-optimized fusion between the SV40 nuclear localization signal and a thermostable version of the Saccharomyces cerevisiae site-specific recombinase FLP. Recombination occurs at FRT sequences.
   2113..2137    +  misc_feature   MCS (fragment): pBluescript multiple cloning site
   2137..2725    +  misc_feature   WPRE: woodchuck hepatitis virus posttranscriptional regulatory element
   2757..3233    +  polyA_signal   hGH poly(A) signal: human growth hormone polyadenylation signal
   3273..3413    +  repeat_region  AAV2 ITR: inverted terminal repeat of adeno-associated virus serotype 2 inverted
   3418..3469    -  misc_feature   bom (fragment): basis of mobility region from pBR322
   3488..3943    +  rep_origin     f1 ori (sequence partly withheld): f1 bacteriophage origin of replication; arrow indicates direction of (+) strand synthesis
   3944..3993    -  misc_feature   bom (fragment): basis of mobility region from pBR322
   4095..4130    -  CDS            rop (fragment): Rop protein, which maintains plasmids at low copy number; rop
   4225..4329    +  promoter       AmpR promoter: bla
   4330..5190    +  CDS            AmpR: β-lactamase; bla; confers resistance to ampicillin, carbenicillin, and related antibiotics
   5361..5949    +  rep_origin     ori: high-copy-number ColE1/pMB1/pBR322/pUC origin of replication
