[The description below was written by a language model from this plasmid's Addgene catalogue record and pLannotate feature annotations shown in this document.]
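Description:
AiP1038-pAAV-mscRE16-minBGpromoter-FlpO-WPRE-hGHpA is an AAV transfer plasmid of about 6 kb from an enhancer-virus collection developed for cell-subclass-specific labeling in the brain. It was derived from a sibling construct carrying a different enhancer (mscRE4). In bacteria it is maintained through a high-copy ColE1/pUC-type origin and selected with ampicillin via the bla gene and its promoter. An f1 phage origin is also present in the backbone. The recombination-tolerant growth strain listed is typical for ITR-containing plasmids. The automated annotation finds a complete AAV2 inverted terminal repeat downstream of the cassette but only short ITR fragments at the upstream end. It also reports small hits to a yeast ADH1 promoter, bom and rop, which are brief partial matches, probably incidental or remnants of the backbone.

Between the ITRs, the construct name and catalogue fields indicate that the enhancer element mscRE16 sits upstream of a minimal beta-globin promoter. Neither is annotated in the feature table, although the unannotated stretch before the coding sequence is where they would lie. A minimal promoter has little activity on its own, so expression depends on the adjoining enhancer, which is meant to confine transcription to particular cell populations; the record does not state which. The payload is FlpO, a mouse codon-optimized, thermostable, SV40 NLS-fused Flp recombinase that acts at FRT sites. It is followed by a WPRE to boost transcript stability and expression and by the human growth hormone polyadenylation signal. Packaged into AAV, the construct directly expresses FlpO, which could be paired with Flp-dependent reporters or effectors for the combinatorial labeling described by the associated publication.
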