Addgene plasmid #163475: AiP1038-pAAV-mscRE16-minBGpromoter-FlpO-WPRE-hGHpA
Purpose: Direct-expressing FlpO AAV Virus. Alias: AiP1038-pAAV-mscRE16-minBGpromoter-FlpO-WPRE-hGHpA
Depositing lab: The Allen Institute for Brain Science & Bosiljka Tasic. Depositing organization: Allen Institute. Publication: Enhancer viruses for combinatorial cell-subclass-specific labeling. Graybuck LT, Daigle TL, Sedeno-Cortes AE, Walker M, Kalmbach B, Lenz GH, Morin E, Nguyen TN, Garren E, Bendrick JL, Kim TK, Zhou T, Mortrud M, Yao S, Siverts LA, Larsen R, Gore BB, Szelenyi ER, Trader C, Balaram P, van Velthoven CTJ, Chiang M, Mich JK, Dee N, Goldy J, Cetin AH, Smith K, Way SW, Esposito L, Yao Z, Gradinaru V, Sunkin SM, Lein E, Levi BP, Ting JT, Zeng H, Tasic B. Neuron. 2021 Mar 23. pii: S0896-6273(21)00159-8. doi: 10.1016/j.neuron.2021.03.011. PubMed 33789083.
Backbone
  Vector backbone: pAAV-mscRE4-minBGpromoter-FlpO-WPRE-hGHpA
  Backbone manufacturer: Allen Institute
  Vector type: AAV
Growth in bacteria
  Bacterial resistance: Ampicillin, 100 μg/mL
  Growth temperature: 37°C
  Growth strain: NEB Stable
  Copy number: High Copy
Gene/Insert
  Gene/Insert name: FlpO
  Species: Synthetic
  Insert size (bp): 1296
  Promoter: Beta Globin minimal promoter
  Cloning method: Restriction Enzyme; 5′ cloning site Mlul (not destroyed); 3′ cloning site SacI (not destroyed)
  Sequencing primers: 5′ CACCACCTGTCAGCTCCTTT; 3′ AAGGGAGATCCGACTCGTCT
Terms and licenses: Academic/Nonprofit Terms; Industry Terms: Not Available to Industry
Depositor comments: Funded by BRAIN initiative.
How to cite: AiP1038-pAAV-mscRE16-minBGpromoter-FlpO-WPRE-hGHpA was a gift from The Allen Institute for Brain Science & Bosiljka Tasic (Addgene plasmid # 163475 ; http://n2t.net/addgene:163475 ; RRID:Addgene_163475)
